>Addgene plasmid #110378 | pcDNA5/FRT/TO/Flag-tGFP-Cryz | addgene full sequence | sequence record 213403 | Addgene NGS Result
GACATTGATTATTGACTAGTTATTAATAGTAATCAATTACGGGGTCATTAGTTCATAGCCCATATATGGA
GTTCCGCGTTACATAACTTACGGTAAATGGCCCGCCTGGCTGACCGCCCAACGACCCCCGCCCATTGACG
TCAATAATGACGTATGTTCCCATAGTAACGCCAATAGGGACTTTCCATTGACGTCAATGGGTGGAGTATT
TACGGTAAACTGCCCACTTGGCAGTACATCAAGTGTATCATATGCCAAGTACGCCCCCTATTGACGTCAA
TGACGGTAAATGGCCCGCCTGGCATTATGCCCAGTACATGACCTTATGGGACTTTCCTACTTGGCAGTAC
ATCTACGTATTAGTCATCGCTATTACCATGGTGATGCGGTTTTGGCAGTACATCAATGGGCGTGGATAGC
GGTTTGACTCACGGGGATTTCCAAGTCTCCACCCCATTGACGTCAATGGGAGTTTGTTTTGGCACCAAAA
TCAACGGGACTTTCCAAAATGTCGTAACAACTCCGCCCCATTGACGCAAATGGGCGGTAGGCGTGTACGG
TGGGAGGTCTATATAAGCAGAGCTCTCCCTATCAGTGATAGAGATCTCCCTATCAGTGATAGAGATCGTC
GACGAGCTCGTTTAGTGAACCGTCAGATCGCCTGGAGACGCCATCCACGCTGTTTTGACCTCCATAGAAG
ACACCGGGACCGATCCAGCCTCCGGACTCTAGCGTTTAAACTTAAGCTGCCACCATGGACTACAAGGACG
ACGATGACAAGAAGCTTATGGAGAGCGACGAGAGCGGCCTGCCCGCCATGGAGATCGAGTGCCGCATCAC
CGGCACCCTGAACGGCGTGGAGTTCGAGCTGGTGGGCGGCGGAGAGGGCACCCCCGAGCAGGGCCGCATG
ACCAACAAGATGAAGAGCACCAAAGGCGCCCTGACCTTCAGCCCCTACCTGCTGAGCCACGTGATGGGCT
ACGGCTTCTACCACTTCGGCACCTACCCCAGCGGCTACGAGAACCCCTTCCTGCACGCCATCAACAACGG
CGGCTACACCAACACCCGCATCGAGAAGTACGAGGACGGCGGCGTGCTGCACGTGAGCTTCAGCTACCGC
TACGAGGCCGGCCGCGTGATCGGCGACTTCAAGGTGATGGGCACCGGCTTCCCCGAGGACAGCGTGATCT
TCACCGACAAGATCATCCGCAGCAACGCCACCGTGGAGCACCTGCACCCCATGGGCGATAACGATCTGGA
TGGCAGCTTCACCCGCACCTTCAGCCTGCGCGACGGCGGCTACTACAGCTCCGTGGTGGACAGCCACATG
CACTTCAAGAGCGCCATCCACCCCAGCATCCTGCAGAACGGGGGCCCCATGTTCGCCTTCCGCCGCGTGG
AGGAGGATCACAGCAACACCGAGCTGGGCATCGTGGAGTACCAGCACGCCTTCAAGACCCCGGATGCAGA
TGCCGGTGAAGAAAGAGTTGGTACCGAGCTCGGATCCATGGCGACTGGACAGAAGTTGATGAGAGCTGTT
AGAGTTTTTGAATTTGGTGGGCCAGAAGTCCTGAAATTGCGATCAGATATTGCAGTACCGATTCCAAAAG
ACCATCAGGTTCTAATCAAGGTCCATGCATGTGGTGTCAACCCCGTGGAGACATACATTCGCTCTGGTAC
TTATAGTAGAAAACCACTCTTACCCTATACTCCTGGCTCAGATGTGGCTGGGGTGATAGAAGCTGTTGGA
GATAATGCATCTGCTTTCAAGAAAGGTGACAGAGTTTTCACTAGCAGCACGATCTCTGGGGGTTATGCAG
AGTATGCTCTTGCAGCAGACCACACTGTTTACAAACTACCTGAAAAACTGGACTTTAAACAAGGAGCTGC
CATCGGCATTCCATATTTTACTGCTTATCGAGCTCTGATCCACAGTGCCTGTGTGAAAGCTGGAGAGAGT
GTTCTGGTTCATGGGGCAAGTGGAGGAGTTGGATTAGCAGCATGCCAAATTGCTAGAGCTTATGGCTTAA
AGATTTTGGGCACTGCTGGTACTGAGGAAGGACAAAAGATTGTTTTGCAAAATGGAGCCCATGAAGTGTT
CAATCACAGAGAAGTGAATTACATTGATAAAATTAAGAAGTATGTTGGTGAGAAAGGAATTGATATAATT
ATTGAAATGTTAGCTAATGTAAATCTTAGTAAAGACTTGAGTCTTCTGTCACATGGAGGACGAGTGATAG
TTGTTGGCAGCAGAGGTACTATTGAAATAAACCCACGAGACACCATGGCAAAGGAGTCGAGTATAATTGG
AGTTACTCTCTTTTCCTCAACCAAGGAGGAATTTCAGCAATATGCAGCAGCCCTTCAAGCTGGAATGGAA
ATTGGCTGGTTGAAACCTGTGATAGGTTCTCAATATCCATTGGAGAAGGTGGCCGAGGCTCATGAAAATA
TCATTCATGGTAGTGGGGCTACTGGAAAAATGATTCTTCTCTTATGACTCGAGTCTAGAGGGCCCGTTTA
AACCCGCTGATCAGCCTCGACTGTGCCTTCTAGTTGCCAGCCATCTGTTGTTTGCCCCTCCCCCGTGCCT
TCCTTGACCCTGGAAGGTGCCACTCCCACTGTCCTTTCCTAATAAAATGAGGAAATTGCATCGCATTGTC
TGAGTAGGTGTCATTCTATTCTGGGGGGTGGGGTGGGGCAGGACAGCAAGGGGGAGGATTGGGAAGACAA
TAGCAGGCATGCTGGGGATGCGGTGGGCTCTATGGCTTCTGAGGCGGAAAGAACCAGCTGGGGCTCTAGG
GGGTATCCCC
[124 nt withheld, positions 2811-2934]
C
[91 nt withheld, positions 2936-3026]
AGGGTGATGGTTCACGTACCTAGAAGTTCCTATTCCGAAGTTCCTATTCTCTAGAAAGTATAGGAACTTC
CTTGGCCAAAAAGCCTGAACTCACCGCGACGTCTGTCGAGAAGTTTCTGATCGAAAAGTTCGACAGCGTC
TCCGACCTGATGCAGCTCTCGGAGGGCGAAGAATCTCGTGCTTTCAGCTTCGATGTAGGAGGGCGTGGAT
ATGTCCTGCGGGTAAATAGCTGCGCCGATGGTTTCTACAAAGATCGTTATGTTTATCGGCACTTTGCATC
GGCCGCGCTCCCGATTCCGGAAGTGCTTGACATTGGGGAATTCAGCGAGAGCCTGACCTATTGCATCTCC
CGCCGTGCACAGGGTGTCACGTTGCAAGACCTGCCTGAAACCGAACTGCCCGCTGTTCTGCAGCCGGTCG
CGGAGGCCATGGATGCGATCGCTGCGGCCGATCTTAGCCAGACGAGCGGGTTCGGCCCATTCGGACCGCA
AGGAATCGGTCAATACACTACATGGCGTGATTTCATATGCGCGATTGCTGATCCCCATGTGTATCACTGG
CAAACTGTGATGGACGACACCGTCAGTGCGTCCGTCGCGCAGGCTCTCGATGAGCTGATGCTTTGGGCCG
AGGACTGCCCCGAAGTCCGGCACCTCGTGCACGCGGATTTCGGCTCCAACAATGTCCTGACGGACAATGG
CCGCATAACAGCGGTCATTGACTGGAGCGAGGCGATGTTCGGGGATTCCCAATACGAGGTCGCCAACATC
TTCTTCTGGAGGCCGTGGTTGGCTTGTATGGAGCAGCAGACGCGCTACTTCGAGCGGAGGCATCCGGAGC
TTGCAGGATCGCCGCGGCTCCGGGCGTATATGCTCCGCATTGGTCTTGACCAACTCTATCAGAGCTTGGT
TGACGGCAATTTCGATGATGCAGCTTGGGCGCAGGGTCGATGCGACGCAATCGTCCGATCCGGAGCCGGG
ACTGTCGGGCGTACACAAATCGCCCGCAGAAGCGCGGCCGTCTGGACCGATGGCTGTGTAGAAGTACTCG
CCGATAGTGGAAACCGACGCCCCAGCACTCGTCCGAGGGCAAAGGAATAGCACGTACTACGAGATTTCGA
TTCCACCGCCGCCTTCTATGAAAGGTTGGGCTTCGGAATCGTTTTCCGGGACGCCGGCTGGATGATCCTC
CAGCGCGGGGATCTCATGCTGGAGTTCTTCGCCCACCCCAACTTGTTTATTGCAGCTTATAATGGTTACA
AATAAAGCAATAGCATCACAAATTTCACAAATAAAGCATTTTTTTCACTGCATTCTAGTTGTGGTTTGTC
CAAACTCATCAATGTATCTTATCATGTCTGTATACCGTCGACCTCTAGCTAGAGCTTGGCGTAATCATGG
TCATAGCTGTTTCCTGTGTGAAATTGTTATCCGCTCACAATTCCACACAACATACGAGCCGGAAGCATAA
AGTGTAAAGCCTGGGGTGCCTAATGAGTGAGCTAACTCACATTAATTGCGTTGCGCTCACTGCCCGCTTT
CCAGTCGGGAAACCTGTCGTGCCAGCTGCATTAATGAATCGGCCAACGCGCGGGGAGAGGCGGTTTGCGT
ATTGGGCGCTCTTCCGCTTCCTCGCTCACTGACTCGCTGCGCTCGGTCGTTCGGCTGCGGCGAGCGGTAT
CAGCTCACTCAAAGGCGGTAATACGGTTATCCACAGAATCAGGGGATAACGCAGGAAAGAACATGTGAGC
AAAAGGCCAGCAAAAGGCCAGGAACCGTAAAAAGGCCGCGTTGCTGGCGTTTTTCCATAGGCTCCGCCCC
CCTGACGAGCATCACAAAAATCGACGCTCAAGTCAGAGGTGGCGAAACCCGACAGGACTATAAAGATACC
AGGCGTTTCCCCCTGGAAGCTCCCTCGTGCGCTCTCCTGTTCCGACCCTGCCGCTTACCGGATACCTGTC
CGCCTTTCTCCCTTCGGGAAGCGTGGCGCTTTCTCATAGCTCACGCTGTAGGTATCTCAGTTCGGTGTAG
GTCGTTCGCTCCAAGCTGGGCTGTGTGCACGAACCCCCCGTTCAGCCCGACCGCTGCGCCTTATCCGGTA
ACTATCGTCTTGAGTCCAACCCGGTAAGACACGACTTATCGCCACTGGCAGCAGCCACTGGTAACAGGAT
TAGCAGAGCGAGGTATGTAGGCGGTGCTACAGAGTTCTTGAAGTGGTGGCCTAACTACGGCTACACTAGA
AGAACAGTATTTGGTATCTGCGCTCTGCTGAAGCCAGTTACCTTCGGAAAAAGAGTTGGTAGCTCTTGAT
CCGGCAAACAAACCACCGCTGGTAGCGGTGGTTTTTTTGTTTGCAAGCAGCAGATTACGCGCAGAAAAAA
AGGATCTCAAGAAGATCCTTTGATCTTTTCTACGGGGTCTGACGCTCAGTGGAACGAAAACTCACGTTAA
GGGATTTTGGTCATGAGATTATCAAAAAGGATCTTCACCTAGATCCTTTTAAATTAAAAATGAAGTTTTA
AATCAATCTAAAGTATATATGAGTAAACTTGGTCTGACAGTTACCAATGCTTAATCAGTGAGGCACCTAT
CTCAGCGATCTGTCTATTTCGTTCATCCATAGTTGCCTGACTCCCCGTCGTGTAGATAACTACGATACGG
GAGGGCTTACCATCTGGCCCCAGTGCTGCAATGATACCGCGAGACCCACGCTCACCGGCTCCAGATTTAT
CAGCAATAAACCAGCCAGCCGGAAGGGCCGAGCGCAGAAGTGGTCCTGCAACTTTATCCGCCTCCATCCA
GTCTATTAATTGTTGCCGGGAAGCTAGAGTAAGTAGTTCGCCAGTTAATAGTTTGCGCAACGTTGTTGCC
ATTGCTACAGGCATCGTGGTGTCACGCTCGTCGTTTGGTATGGCTTCATTCAGCTCCGGTTCCCAACGAT
CAAGGCGAGTTACATGATCCCCCATGTTGTGCAAAAAAGCGGTTAGCTCCTTCGGTCCTCCGATCGTTGT
CAGAAGTAAGTTGGCCGCAGTGTTATCACTCATGGTTATGGCAGCACTGCATAATTCTCTTACTGTCATG
CCATCCGTAAGATGCTTTTCTGTGACTGGTGAGTACTCAACCAAGTCATTCTGAGAATAGTGTATGCGGC
GACCGAGTTGCTCTTGCCCGGCGTCAATACGGGATAATACCGCGCCACATAGCAGAACTTTAAAAGTGCT
CATCATTGGAAAACGTTCTTCGGGGCGAAAACTCTCAAGGATCTTACCGCTGTTGAGATCCAGTTCGATG
TAACCCACTCGTGCACCCAACTGATCTTCAGCATCTTTTACTTTCACCAGCGTTTCTGGGTGAGCAAAAA
CAGGAAGGCAAAATGCCGCAAAAAAGGGAATAAGGGCGACACGGAAATGTTGAATACTCATACTCTTCCT
TTTTCAATATTATTGAAGCATTTATCAGGGTTATTGTCTCATGAGCGGATACATATTTGAATGTATTTAG
AAAAATAAACAAATAGGGGTTCCGCGCACATTTCCCCGAAAAGTGCCACCTGACGTCGACGGATCGGGAG
ATCTCCCGATCCCCTATGGTGCACTCTCAGTACAATCTGCTCTGATGCCGCATAGTTAAGCCAGTATCTG
CTCCCTGCTTGTGTGTTGGAGGTCGCTGAGTAGTGCGCGAGCAAAATTTAAGCTACAACAAGGCAAGGCT
TGACCGACAATTGCATGAAGAATCTGCTTAGGGTTAGGCGTTTTGCGCTGCTTCGCGATGTACGGGCCAG
ATATACGCGTT
Features (pLannotate 1.2.2; 23 found; start..end, strand, type, name):
      1..380     +  enhancer       CMV enhancer: human cytomegalovirus immediate early enhancer
    381..584     +  promoter       CMV promoter: human cytomegalovirus (CMV) immediate early promoter
    586..605     +  promoter       PLtetO-1 promoter (fragment): modified phage lambda PL promoter with tet operator sites (Lutz and Bujard, 1997)
    607..626     +  promoter       PLtetO-1 promoter (fragment): modified phage lambda PL promoter with tet operator sites (Lutz and Bujard, 1997)
    634..667     +  promoter       TRE3GV promoter (fragment): 3rd-generation Tet-responsive promoter that can be activated by binding of Tet-On® 3G, optimized for retroviral and lentiviral vectors
    761..781     +  CDS            FLAG (fragment): FLAG® epitope tag, followed by an enterokinase cleavage site
    788..1483    +  CDS            TurboGFP: TurboGFP is a basic (constitutively fluorescent) green fluorescent protein published in 2006, derived from Pontellina plumata. It is reported to be a rapidly-maturing dimer with moderate acid sensitivity.
   1508..2494    +  CDS            CRYZ: QOR_HUMAN - Experimental evidence at protein level: Swiss-Prot protein existence level 1. Does not have alcohol dehydrogenase activity. Binds NADP and acts through a one-electron transfer process. Orthoquinones, such as 1,2-naphthoquinone or 9,10-phenanthrenequinone, are the best substrates (in vitro). May act in the detoxification of xenobiotics. Interacts with (AU)-rich elements (ARE) in the 3'-UTR of target mRNA species. Enhances the stability of mRNA coding for BCL2. NADPH binding interferes with mRNA binding. From Homo sapiens (Human).
   2541..2765    +  polyA_signal   bGH poly(A) signal: bovine growth hormone polyadenylation signal
   2769..2790    +  promoter       SV40 promoter (fragment): SV40 enhancer and early promoter
   2811..3044    +  rep_origin     f1 ori (fragment) (sequence partly withheld): f1 bacteriophage origin of replication; arrow indicates direction of (+) strand synthesis
   3049..3096    +  protein_bind   FRT: FLP-mediated recombination occurs in the 8-bp core sequence TCTAGAAA (Turan and Bode, 2011). FLP recombinase from the Saccharomyces cerevisiae 2μ plasmid
   3104..4126    +  CDS            HygR: aminoglycoside phosphotransferase from E. coli; aph(4)-Ia; confers resistance to hygromycin
   4136..4261    +  CDS            ble (fragment): BLE_KLEPN - Experimental evidence at protein level: Swiss-Prot protein existence level 1. Binding protein with a strong affinity to the bleomycin family of antibiotics. Binds to CL990; an antimitotic-antibiotic compound. From Klebsiella pneumoniae.
   4256..4377    +  polyA_signal   SV40 poly(A) signal: SV40 polyadenylation signal
   4450..4466    -  protein_bind   lac operator: The lac repressor binds to the lac operator to inhibit transcription in E. coli. This inhibition can be relieved by adding lactose or isopropyl-β-D-thiogalactopyranoside (IPTG). lac repressor encoded by lacI
   4474..4504    -  promoter       lac promoter: promoter for the E. coli lac operon
   4519..4540    -  protein_bind   CAP binding site: CAP binding activates transcription in the presence of cAMP. E. coli catabolite activator protein
   4553..4645    -  CDS            lacI (fragment): lac repressor; lacI; The lac repressor binds to the lac operator to inhibit transcription in E. coli. This inhibition can be relieved by adding lactose or isopropyl-β-D-thiogalactopyranoside (IPTG).
   4828..5416    -  rep_origin     ori: high-copy-number ColE1/pMB1/pBR322/pUC origin of replication
   5587..6447    -  CDS            AmpR: β-lactamase; bla; confers resistance to ampicillin, carbenicillin, and related antibiotics
   6448..6552    -  promoter       AmpR promoter: bla
   6611..6663    -  misc_feature   bom (fragment): basis of mobility region from pBR322
