[The description below was written by a language model from this plasmid's Addgene catalogue record and pLannotate feature annotations shown in this document.]
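Description:
pcDNA5/FRT/TO/Flag-tGFP-Cryz is a 6.8 kb mammalian expression plasmid built for the Flp-In T-REx system. It derives from a pcDNA5/FRT/TO backbone that already carries an N-terminal FLAG epitope and TurboGFP. In bacteria it is maintained at high copy through a ColE1/pUC-type origin and selected with ampicillin via the β-lactamase gene. A partial f1 origin and remnants of lac regulatory sequence are also annotated in the backbone.

The payload is the 987 bp human crystallin zeta (CRYZ) coding sequence, cloned between HindIII and KpnI sites downstream of the tags, so the annotated order of coding elements is FLAG, TurboGFP, CRYZ. CRYZ encodes an NADPH-dependent quinone oxidoreductase that also binds AU-rich elements in mRNA 3′ UTRs. Transcription is driven by the CMV enhancer/promoter. It is followed by two short tet operator matches, which the annotation tool labels as PLtetO-1 and TRE3GV fragments. These are consistent with the CMV/TetO2 arrangement of this backbone, in which Tet repressor in the host cell keeps the promoter silent until tetracycline or doxycycline is added. The transcript ends at the bGH polyadenylation signal.

Downstream, an FRT site sits directly ahead of a hygromycin resistance gene with an SV40 poly(A) signal, and no complete promoter is annotated upstream of that gene. In the Flp-In design, Flp recombinase integrates the plasmid at a genomic FRT site in the host line. Integration places the hygromycin gene under a resident promoter, so hygromycin selects for correct single-copy insertion. The construct is therefore suited to generating isogenic stable cell lines with inducible expression of fluorescent, FLAG-tagged CRYZ. Such lines could support localisation imaging or FLAG-based detection and pulldown, although the record states only mammalian expression as the purpose.
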