Addgene plasmid #110378: pcDNA5/FRT/TO/Flag-tGFP-Cryz
Purpose: Mammalian expression of turboGFP-CRYZ with FLAG tag, Flp-In T-Rex system
Depositing lab: Sandra Martha Gomes Dias. Depositing organization: Centro Nacional de Pesquisa em Energia e Materiais (CNPEM).
Backbone
  Vector backbone: pcDNA5/FRT/TO/Flag-tGFP
  Backbone manufacturer: #110375
  Backbone size w/o insert (bp): 5852
  Total vector size (bp): 6817
  Vector type: Mammalian Expression
  Selectable markers: Hygromycin
Growth in bacteria
  Bacterial resistance: Ampicillin, 100 μg/mL
  Growth temperature: 37°C
  Growth strain: DH5alpha
  Copy number: High Copy
Gene/Insert
  Gene/Insert name: crystallin zeta (alt name: CRYZ)
  Species: H. sapiens (human)
  Insert size (bp): 987
  GenBank ID: 1429 NM_001130042
  Entrez Gene: CRYZ
  Promoter: CMV
  Tag / fusion protein: FLAG (N terminal on backbone); tGFP (N terminal on backbone)
  Cloning method: Restriction Enzyme; 5′ cloning site HindIII (not destroyed); 3′ cloning site KpnI (not destroyed)
  Sequencing primers: 5′ CMV Forward 5'-CGCAAATGGGCGGTAGGCGTG-3'
Terms and licenses: Academic/Nonprofit Terms; Industry Terms: Not Available to Industry
How to cite: pcDNA5/FRT/TO/Flag-tGFP-Cryz was a gift from Sandra Martha Gomes Dias (Addgene plasmid # 110378 ; http://n2t.net/addgene:110378 ; RRID:Addgene_110378)
